Addgene plasmid #119556: pCAT.334
Purpose: (Empty Backbone) Level T acceptor vector for chromosomal integration with lacZ compatible with blue/white screening. Modified pUC19 vector.
Depositing lab: Alistair McCormick. Depositing organization: University of Edinburgh. Publication: CyanoGate: A Modular Cloning Suite for Engineering Cyanobacteria Based on the Plant MoClo Syntax. Vasudevan R, Gale GAR, Schiavon AA, Puzorjov A, Malin J, Gillespie MD, Vavitsas K, Zulkower V, Wang B, Howe CJ, Lea-Smith DJ, McCormick AJ. Plant Physiol. 2019 May;180(1):39-55. doi: 10.1104/pp.18.01401. Epub 2019 Feb 28. PubMed 30819783.
Backbone
  Vector backbone: pUC19
  Vector type: Synthetic Biology
Growth in bacteria
  Bacterial resistance: Spectinomycin, 50 μg/mL
  Growth temperature: 37°C
  Growth strain: DH5alpha
  Copy number: High Copy
Gene/Insert
  Gene/Insert name: None
Terms and licenses: Academic/Nonprofit Terms; Industry Terms: Not Available to Industry
Depositor comments: Please visit https://www.biorxiv.org/content/10.1101/426700v1 for bioRxiv preprint.
How to cite: pCAT.334 was a gift from Alistair McCormick (Addgene plasmid # 119556 ; http://n2t.net/addgene:119556 ; RRID:Addgene_119556)
