[The description below was written by a language model from this plasmid's Addgene catalogue record and pLannotate feature annotations shown in this document.]
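Description:
pCAT.334 is an empty Level T acceptor vector from the CyanoGate modular cloning suite, which extends the plant MoClo (Golden Gate) syntax to engineering cyanobacteria. It is a modified pUC19 plasmid of about 3.1 kb, intended as the final destination vector for assemblies that will be integrated into a host chromosome rather than maintained on a replicating plasmid. It carries no insert of its own. The record does not list homology arms or any cyanobacterial replication function, so sequences directing integration would presumably arrive with the assembled parts. The Type IIS restriction sites used for assembly are also not annotated in the feature table.

In E. coli the plasmid is propagated at high copy from the ColE1/pUC-type origin and selected with spectinomycin. Resistance comes from a complete aadA gene (streptomycin/spectinomycin adenylyltransferase) located downstream of the AmpR (bla) promoter, which suggests that the original ampicillin marker of pUC19 was replaced. Only a short β-lactamase fragment remains. Small integrase and gentamicin acetyltransferase fragments flanking aadA are most likely remnants of the integron-derived cassette from which the marker was taken.

The cloning region keeps the pUC19 lac elements: CAP binding site, lac promoter, lac operator and a lacZα fragment, interrupted by pieces of the pUC multiple cloning site. This cassette serves as the blue/white screening dropout. Colonies with the unmodified vector express LacZα and turn blue on indicator medium, while successful assembly displaces the cassette and gives white colonies. The short lacI, bom and rop fragments are non-functional backbone remnants.
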