Features (pLannotate 1.2.2; 15 found; start..end, strand, type, name):
     92..196     +  promoter       AmpR promoter: bla
    187..267     -  CDS            int (fragment): INT2_ECOLX - Protein inferred from homology: Swiss-Prot protein existence level 3. Putative integrase believed to be involved in the insertion of antibiotic resistance genes into plasmids and transposons. From Escherichia coli.
    355..411     +  CDS            GmR (fragment): gentamycin acetyltransferase; aacC1; confers resistance to gentamycin
    418..1206    +  CDS            aadA: S3AD_ECOLX - Experimental evidence at protein level: Swiss-Prot protein existence level 1. Mediates bacterial resistance to the antibiotics streptomycin and spectinomycin. From Escherichia coli.
   1368..1446    +  CDS            bla(M) (fragment): β-lactamase lacking the signal sequence; bla(M); allows cytosolic expression of β-lactamase
   1618..2206    +  rep_origin     ori: high-copy-number ColE1/pMB1/pBR322/pUC origin of replication
   2389..2481    +  CDS            lacI (fragment): lac repressor; lacI; The lac repressor binds to the lac operator to inhibit transcription in E. coli. This inhibition can be relieved by adding lactose or isopropyl-β-D-thiogalactopyranoside (IPTG).
   2494..2515    +  protein_bind   CAP binding site: CAP binding activates transcription in the presence of cAMP. E. coli catabolite activator protein
   2530..2560    +  promoter       lac promoter: promoter for the E. coli lac operon
   2568..2584    +  protein_bind   lac operator: The lac repressor binds to the lac operator to inhibit transcription in E. coli. This inhibition can be relieved by adding lactose or isopropyl-β-D-thiogalactopyranoside (IPTG). lac repressor encoded by lacI
   2621..2650    -  misc_feature   MCS (fragment): pUC18/19 multiple cloning site
   2673..2701    -  misc_feature   MCS (fragment): pUC18/19 multiple cloning site
   2698..2855    +  CDS            lacZα (fragment): LacZα fragment of β-galactosidase; lacZ fragment
   2861..2960    -  misc_feature   bom (fragment): basis of mobility region from pBR322
   3062..3097    -  CDS            rop (fragment): Rop protein, which maintains plasmids at low copy number; rop
>Addgene plasmid #119556 | pCAT.334 | addgene full sequence | sequence record 250441 | Addgene NGS Result
AAAGGGCCTCGTGATACGCCTATTTTTATAGGTTAATGTCATGATAATAATGGTTTCTTAGACGTCAGGT
GGCACTTTTCGGGGAAATGTGCGCGGAACCCCTATTTGTTTATTTTTCTAAATACATTCAAATATGTATC
CGCTCATGAGACAATAACCCTGATAAATGCTTCAATAATATTGAAAAAGGAAGAGTATGCGCTCACGCAA
CTGGTCCAGAACCTTGACCGAACGCAGCGGTGGTAACGGCGCAGTGGCGGTTTTCATGGCTTGTTATGAC
TGTTTTTTTTTGGGGTACAGTCTATGCCTCGGGCATCCAAGCAGCAAGCGCGTTACGCCGTGGGTCGATG
TTTGATGTTATGGAGCAGCAACGATGTTACGCAGCAGGGCAGTCGCCCTAAAACAAAGTTAAACATCATG
AGGGAAGCGGTGATCGCCGAAGTATCGACTCAACTATCAGAGGTAGTTGGCGTCATCGAGCGCCATCTCG
AACCGACGTTGCTGGCCGTACATTTGTACGGCTCCGCAGTGGATGGCGGCCTGAAGCCACACAGCGATAT
TGATTTGCTGGTTACGGTGACCGTAAGGCTTGATGAAACAACGCGGCGAGCTTTGATCAACGACCTTTTG
GAAACTTCGGCTTCCCCTGGAGAGAGCGAGATTCTCCGCGCTGTAGAAGTCACCATTGTTGTGCACGACG
ACATCATTCCGTGGCGTTATCCAGCTAAGCGCGAACTGCAATTTGGAGAATGGCAGCGCAATGACATTCT
TGCAGGTATCTTCGAGCCAGCCACGATCGACATTGATCTGGCTATCTTGCTGACAAAAGCAAGAGAACAT
AGCGTTGCCTTGGTAGGTCCAGCGGCGGAGGAACTCTTTGATCCGGTTCCTGAACAGGATCTATTTGAGG
CGCTAAATGAAACCTTAACGCTATGGAACTCGCCGCCCGACTGGGCTGGCGATGAGCGAAATGTAGTGCT
TACGTTGTCCCGCATTTGGTACAGCGCAGTAACCGGCAAAATCGCGCCGAAGGATGTCGCTGCCGACTGG
GCAATGGAGCGCCTGCCGGCCCAGTATCAGCCCGTCATACTTGAAGCTAGACAGGCTTATCTTGGACAAG
AAGAAGATCGCTTGGCCTCGCGCGCAGATCAGTTGGAAGAATTTGTCCATTACGTAAAAGGCGAGATCAC
CAAGGTAGTCGGCAAATAACTGTCAGACCAAGTTTACTCATATATACTTTAGATTGATTTAAAACTTCAT
TTTTAATTTAAAAGGATCTAGGTGAAGATCCTTTTTGATAATCTCATGACCAAAATCCCTTAACGTGAGT
TTTCGTTCCACTGAGCGTCAGACCCCGTAGAAAAGATCGACGGGGAGTCAGGCAACTATGGATGAACGAA
ATAGACAGATCGCTGAGATAGGTGCCTCACTGATTAAGCATTGGTAACTGTCAGACCAAGTTTACTCATA
TATACTTTAGATTGATTTAAAACTTCATTTTTAATTTAAAAGGATCTAGGTGAAGATCCTTTTTGATAAT
CTCATGACCAAAATCCCTTAACGTGAGTTTTCGTTCCACTGAGCGTCAGACCCCGTAGAAAAGATCAAAG
GATCTTCTTGAGATCCTTTTTTTCTGCGCGTAATCTGCTGCTTGCAAACAAAAAAACCACCGCTACCAGC
GGTGGTTTGTTTGCCGGATCAAGAGCTACCAACTCTTTTTCCGAAGGTAACTGGCTTCAGCAGAGCGCAG
ATACCAAATACTGTTCTTCTAGTGTAGCCGTAGTTAGGCCACCACTTCAAGAACTCTGTAGCACCGCCTA
CATACCTCGCTCTGCTAATCCTGTTACCAGTGGCTGCTGCCAGTGGCGATAAGTCGTGTCTTACCGGGTT
GGACTCAAGACGATAGTTACCGGATAAGGCGCAGCGGTCGGGCTGAACGGGGGGTTCGTGCACACAGCCC
AGCTTGGAGCGAACGACCTACACCGAACTGAGATACCTACAGCGTGAGCTATGAGAAAGCGCCACGCTTC
CCGAAGGGAGAAAGGCGGACAGGTATCCGGTAAGCGGCAGGGTCGGAACAGGAGAGCGCACGAGGGAGCT
TCCAGGGGGAAACGCCTGGTATCTTTATAGTCCTGTCGGGTTTCGCCACCTCTGACTTGAGCGTCGATTT
TTGTGATGCTCGTCAGGGGGGCGGAGCCTATGGAAAAACGCCAGCAACGCGGCCTTTTTACGGTTCCTGG
CCTTTTGCTGGCCTTTTGCTCACATGTTCTTTCCTGCGTTATCCCCTGATTCTGTGGATAACCGTATTAC
CGCCTTTGAGTGAGCTGATACCGCTCGCCGCAGCCGAACGACCGAGCGCAGCGAGTCAGTGAGCGAGGAA
GCGGAAGAGCGCCCAATACGCAAACCGCCTCTCCCCGCGCGTTGGCCGATTCATTAATGCAGCTGGCACG
ACAGGTTTCCCGACTGGAAAGCGGGCAGTGAGCGCAACGCAATTAATGTGAGTTAGCTCACTCATTAGGC
ACCCCAGGCTTTACACTTTATGCTTCCGGCTCGTATGTTGTGTGGAATTGTGAGCGGATAACAATTTCAC
ACAGGAAACAGCTATGACCATGATTACGCCAAGCTTGCATGCCTGCAGGTCGACTCTAGATGCCTTGTCT
TCGAAGACAAGGGAGGATCCCCGGGTACCGAGCTCGAATTCACTGGCCGTCGTTTTACAACGTCGTGACT
GGGAAAACCCTGGCGTTACCCAACTTAATCGCCTTGCAGCACATCCCCCTTTCGCCAGCTGGCGTAATAG
CGAAGAGGCCCGCACCGATCGCCCTTCCCAACAGTTGCGCAGCCTGAATGGCGAATGGCGCCTGATGCGG
TATTTTCTCCTTACGCATCTGTGCGGTATTTCACACCGCATATGGTGCACTCTCAGTACAATCTGCTCTG
ATGCCGCATAGTTAAGCCAGCCCCGACACCCGCCAACACCCGCTGACGCGCCCTGACGGGCTTGTCTGCT
CCCGGCATCCGCTTACAGACAAGCTGTGACCGTCTCCGGGAGCTGCATGTGTCAGAGGTTTTCACCGTCA
TCACCGAAACGCGCGAGACG
